>Addgene plasmid #42815 | TAL3352 | depositor partial sequence | sequence record 57935 | TAL3352 sequence 2430 bps
TCTAGAGCTAGCACCATGGACTACAAAGACCATGACGGTGATTATAAAGATCATGACATCGATTACAAGG
ATGACGATGACAAGATGGCCCCCAAGAAGAAGAGGAAGGTGGGCATTCACCGCGGGGTACCTATGGTGGA
CTTGAGGACACTCGGTTATTCGCAACAGCAACAGGAGAAAATCAAGCCTAAGGTCAGGAGCACCGTCGCG
CAACACCACGAGGCGCTTGTGGGGCATGGCTTCACTCATGCGCATATTGTCGCGCTTTCACAGCACCCTG
CGGCGCTTGGGACGGTGGCTGTCAAATACCAAGATATGATTGCGGCCCTGCCCGAAGCCACGCACGAGGC
AATTGTAGGGGTCGGTAAACAGTGGTCGGGAGCGCGAGCACTTGAGGCGCTGCTGACTGTGGCGGGTGAG
CTTAGGGGGCCTCCGCTCCAGCTCGACACCGGGCAGCTGCTGAAGATCGCGAAGAGAGGGGGAGTAACAG
CGGTAGAGGCAGTGCACGCCTGGCGCAATGCGCTCACCGGGGCCCCCTTGAACCTGACCCCAGACCAGGT
AGTCGCAATCGCGTCAAACGGAGGGGGAAAGCAAGCCCTGGAAACCGTGCAAAGGTTGTTGCCGGTCCTT
TGTCAAGACCACGGCCTTACACCGGAGCAAGTCGTGGCCATTGCAAGCAATGGGGGTGGCAAACAGGCTC
TTGAGACGGTTCAGAGACTTCTCCCAGTTCTCTGTCAAGCCCACGGGCTGACTCCCGATCAAGTTGTAGC
GATTGCGTCCAACGGTGGAGGGAAACAAGCATTGGAGACTGTCCAACGGCTCCTTCCCGTGTTGTGTCAA
GCCCACGGTTTGACGCCTGCACAAGTGGTCGCCATCGCCAGCCATGATGGCGGTAAGCAGGCGCTGGAAA
CAGTACAGCGCCTGCTGCCTGTACTGTGCCAGGATCATGGACTGACCCCAGACCAGGTAGTCGCAATCGC
GTCAAACGGAGGGGGAAAGCAAGCCCTGGAAACCGTGCAAAGGTTGTTGCCGGTCCTTTGTCAAGACCAC
GGCCTTACACCGGAGCAAGTCGTGGCCATTGCAAATAATAACGGTGGCAAACAGGCTCTTGAGACGGTTC
AGAGACTTCTCCCAGTTCTCTGTCAAGCCCACGGGCTGACTCCCGATCAAGTTGTAGCGATTGCGAATAA
CAATGGAGGGAAACAAGCATTGGAGACTGTCCAACGGCTCCTTCCCGTGTTGTGTCAAGCCCACGGTTTG
ACGCCTGCACAAGTGGTCGCCATCGCCTCGAATGGCGGCGGTAAGCAGGCGCTGGAAACAGTACAGCGCC
TGCTGCCTGTACTGTGCCAGGATCATGGACTGACCCCAGACCAGGTAGTCGCAATCGCGAACAATAATGG
GGGAAAGCAAGCCCTGGAAACCGTGCAAAGGTTGTTGCCGGTCCTTTGTCAAGACCACGGCCTTACACCG
GAGCAAGTCGTGGCCATTGCATCCCACGACGGTGGCAAACAGGCTCTTGAGACGGTTCAGAGACTTCTCC
CAGTTCTCTGTCAAGCCCACGGGCTGACTCCCGATCAAGTTGTAGCGATTGCGAATAACAATGGAGGGAA
ACAAGCATTGGAGACTGTCCAACGGCTCCTTCCCGTGTTGTGTCAAGCCCACGGTTTGACGCCTGCACAA
GTGGTCGCCATCGCCTCGAATGGCGGCGGTAAGCAGGCGCTGGAAACAGTACAGCGCCTGCTGCCTGTAC
TGTGCCAGGATCATGGACTGACCCCAGACCAGGTAGTCGCAATCGCGTCACATGACGGGGGAAAGCAAGC
CCTGGAAACCGTGCAAAGGTTGTTGCCGGTCCTTTGTCAAGACCACGGCCTTACACCGGAGCAAGTCGTG
GCCATTGCAAGCAATGGGGGTGGCAAACAGGCTCTTGAGACGGTTCAGAGACTTCTCCCAGTTCTCTGTC
AAGCCCACGGGCTGACTCCCGATCAAGTTGTAGCGATTGCGAATAACAATGGAGGGAAACAAGCATTGGA
GACTGTCCAACGGCTCCTTCCCGTGTTGTGTCAAGCCCACGGTTTGACGCCTGCACAAGTGGTCGCCATC
GCCTCGAATGGCGGCGGTAAGCAGGCGCTGGAAACAGTACAGCGCCTGCTGCCTGTACTGTGCCAGGATC
ATGGACTGACACCCGAACAGGTGGTCGCCATTGCTAATAATAACGGAGGACGGCCAGCCTTGGAGTCCAT
CGTAGCCCAATTGTCCAGGCCCGATCCCGCGTTGGCTGCGTTAACGAATGACCATCTGGTGGCGTTGGCA
TGTCTTGGTGGACGACCCGCGCTCGATGCAGTCAAAAAGGGTCTGCCTCATGCTCCCGCATTGATCAAAA
GAACCAACCGGCGGATTCCCGAGAGAACTTCCCATCGAGTCGCGGGATCC
