>Addgene plasmid #42815 | TAL3352 | addgene partial sequence | sequence record 64570 | JDS-TALEN-F 5'-TAGGGGTCGGTAAACAGTGG-3'
CTGACTGTGGCGGGTGAGCTTAGGGGGCCTCCGCTCCAGCTCGACACCGGGCAGCTGCTGAAGATCGCGA
AGAGAGGGGGAGTAACAGCGGTAGAGGCAGTGCACGCCTGGCGCAATGCGCTCACCGGGGCCCCCTTGAA
CCTGACCCCAGACCAGGTAGTCGCAATCGCGTCAAACGGAGGGGGAAAGCAAGCCCTGGAAACCGTGCAA
AGGTTGTTGCCGGTCCTTTGTCAAGACCACGGCCTTACACCGGAGCAAGTCGTGGCCATTGCAAGCAATG
GGGGTGGCAAACAGGCTCTTGAGACGGTTCAGAGACTTCTCCCAGTTCTCTGTCAAGCCCACGGGCTGAC
TCCCGATCAAGTTGTAGCGATTGCGTCCAACGGTGGAGGGAAACAAGCATTGGAGACTGTCCAACGGCTC
CTTCCCGTGTTGTGTCAAGCCCACGGTTTGACGCCTGCACAAGTGGTCGCCATCGCCAGCCATGATGGCG
GTAAGCAGGCGCTGGAAACAGTACAGCGCCTGCTGCCTGTACTGTGCCAGGATCATGGACTGACCCCAGA
CCAGGTAGTCGCAATCGCGTCAAACGGAGGGGGAAAGCAAGCCCTGGAAACCGTGCAAAGGTTGTTGCCG
GTCCTTTGTCAAGACCACGGCCTTACACCGGAGCAAGTCGTGGCCATTGCAAATAATAACGGTGGCAAAC
AGGCTCTTGAGACGGTTCAGAGACTTCTCCCAGTTCTCTGTCAAGCCCACGGGCTGACTCCCGATCAAGT
TGTAGCGATTGCGAATAACAATGGAGGGAAACAAGCATTGGAGACTGTCCAACGGCTCCTTCCCGTGTTG
TGTCAAGCCCACGGTTTGACGCCTGCACAAGTGGTCGCCATCGCCTCGAATGGCGGCGGTAAGCAGGCGC
TGGAAA
