[The description below was written by a language model from this plasmid's Addgene catalogue record.]
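Description:
TAL3352 is a TALEN expression plasmid encoding the "left" half-site monomer of a nuclease pair directed against the zebrafish (D. rerio) gene scrt2. It is built on the JDS74 backbone, a roughly 6.4 kb vector classed as mammalian expression with a T7 promoter. It is maintained in E. coli as a high-copy plasmid under ampicillin selection. The record gives no feature table, so the origin of replication and other backbone details are not stated. The use of a BGH reverse sequencing primer suggests a BGH polyadenylation region downstream of the coding sequence.

The insert is about 1.6 kb and consists of an engineered array of TAL effector repeats assembled to recognise a specific 18-nucleotide site in scrt2. It was placed into the backbone by restriction cloning that destroyed both junction sites. The backbone supplies the flanking parts of the fusion protein: an N-terminal 3X FLAG tag for detection and a C-terminal wild-type FokI cleavage domain. Because FokI cuts DNA only as a dimer, this monomer is meant to be used with a matching "right" TALEN that binds the opposite strand across a short spacer. The paired nuclease domains then make a double-strand break, and error-prone repair of that break can produce disruptive indels.

The CMV promoter drives expression in transfected cells. The T7 designation indicates the construct can also serve as a template for in vitro transcription, the usual way of making TALEN mRNA for injection into zebrafish embryos. The associated work concerns targeted gene disruption in somatic zebrafish cells, and the insert name suggests it belongs to a set of TALENs made for the zebrafish community. The depositor advises confirming the plasmid by diagnostic digest before use, a sensible precaution given the repetitive TAL array.
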