Addgene plasmid #42815: TAL3352
Depositing lab: Keith Joung. Depositing organization: Massachusetts General Hospital. Publication: Targeted gene disruption in somatic zebrafish cells using engineered TALENs. Sander JD, Cade L, Khayter C, Reyon D, Peterson RT, Joung JK, Yeh JR. Nat Biotechnol. 2011 Aug 5;29(8):697-8. doi: 10.1038/nbt.1934. PubMed 21822241.
Backbone
  Vector backbone: JDS74
  Backbone manufacturer: Addgene plasmid #32288
  Backbone size w/o insert (bp): 6447
  Vector type: Mammalian Expression ; T7
Growth in bacteria
  Bacterial resistance: Ampicillin, 100 μg/mL
  Growth temperature: 37°C
  Growth strain: XL1 Blue
  Copy number: High Copy
Gene/Insert
  Gene/Insert name: ZebrafishCommunity-scrt2-left (alt name: scrt2)
  Species: D. rerio (zebrafish)
  Insert size (bp): 1640
  Entrez Gene: scrt2 (a.k.a. fc69h09, scrt-a, scrta, wu:fc69h09, zgc:162551)
  Promoter: CMV
  Tag / fusion protein: 3X Flag (N terminal on backbone); WT FOKI (C terminal on backbone)
  Cloning method: Restriction Enzyme; 5′ cloning site N/A (destroyed during cloning); 3′ cloning site N/A (destroyed during cloning)
  Sequencing primers: 5′ CMV-F; 3′ BGH-rev
Terms and licenses: Academic/Nonprofit Terms; Industry Terms: Not Available to Industry
Depositor comments: Target binding site: TTTTCTGGTGCGTCTGTG It is strongly recommended that users perform a diagnostic digest to verify this plasmid prior to use. For example, a double digest of the plasmid with BamHI and KpnI should result in two bands at 2.3kb and 5.8kb.
How to cite: TAL3352 was a gift from Keith Joung (Addgene plasmid # 42815 ; http://n2t.net/addgene:42815 ; RRID:Addgene_42815)
